Addgene plasmid #15222: pGAL4-CREB S133A
Depositing lab: Ugo Moens. Depositing organization: University of Tromso. Publication: The cAMP signalling pathway activates CREB through PKA, p38 and MSK1 in NIH 3T3 cells. Delghandi MP, Johannessen M, Moens U. Cell Signal. 2005 Nov . 17(11):1343-51. 10.1016/j.cellsig.2005.02.003 PubMed 16125054.
Backbone
  Vector backbone: pM
  Backbone manufacturer: Clontech
  Backbone size w/o insert (bp): 3500
  Vector type: Mammalian Expression
Growth in bacteria
  Bacterial resistance: Ampicillin, 100 μg/mL
  Growth temperature: 37°C
  Growth strain: DH5alpha
  Copy number: High Copy
Gene/Insert
  Gene/Insert name: CREB S133A (alt name: CREB)
  Species: R. norvegicus (rat)
  Insert size (bp): 1000
  Mutation: Serine 133 mutated to Alanine
  Entrez Gene: Creb1 (a.k.a. Creb)
  Tag / fusion protein: Gal4 (N terminal on backbone)
  Cloning method: Restriction Enzyme; 5′ cloning site XhoI/SalI (destroyed during cloning); 3′ cloning site XbaI (not destroyed)
  Sequencing primers: 5′ Gal4-N-term primer
Resource information
  A portion of this plasmid was derived from a plasmid made by: CREB kindly provided by Richard A. Maurer
Terms and licenses: Academic/Nonprofit Terms; Industry Terms: Not Available to Industry
Depositor comments: Wild-type CREB S133A fused to the DNA binding domain of Gal4. The plasmids were generated by cloning the CREB S133A as an XhoI/XbaI fragment into the SalI/XbaI sites of pM.
How to cite: pGAL4-CREB S133A was a gift from Ugo Moens (Addgene plasmid # 15222 ; http://n2t.net/addgene:15222 ; RRID:Addgene_15222)
