[The description below was written by a language model from this plasmid's Addgene catalogue record and pLannotate feature annotations shown in this document.]
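Description:
pGAL4-CREB S133A is a mammalian expression plasmid built on the Clontech pM backbone, the GAL4 DNA-binding-domain vector of a mammalian one-/two-hybrid system. It is maintained in E. coli through a high-copy ColE1/pUC-type origin and selected with ampicillin via the β-lactamase gene. The record lists no mammalian selection marker, so the plasmid appears suited to transient transfection. The sequenced record is about 4.5 kb, consistent with a roughly 3.5 kb backbone plus a roughly 1 kb insert.

The expression cassette is driven by the SV40 enhancer/early promoter. It encodes the truncated Saccharomyces cerevisiae GAL4 DNA-binding domain fused at its C-terminus to rat CREB (Creb1), followed by a small SV40 large T antigen fragment and the SV40 polyadenylation signal. The CREB fragment was inserted as an XhoI/XbaI piece into the SalI/XbaI sites of pM, which destroyed the 5′ junction and retained XbaI. CREB carries a serine 133 to alanine substitution, which removes the key phosphoacceptor residue through which kinases stimulate its transactivation function. SP6 and T7 promoters flank the cassette, and short lacI, rop and bom fragments are backbone remnants.

Because DNA binding comes from GAL4 rather than from CREB's own recognition of cAMP response elements, the fusion is typically co-transfected with a reporter controlled by GAL4 binding sites. This allows CREB-dependent transactivation to be measured independently of endogenous CRE-binding factors. The S133A version serves as a non-phosphorylatable control alongside the wild-type fusion. The associated publication studied CREB activation by the cAMP pathway through PKA, p38 and MSK1 in NIH 3T3 cells.
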