Features (pLannotate 1.2.2; 14 found; start..end, strand, type, name):
     16..34      +  promoter       SP6 promoter: promoter for bacteriophage SP6 RNA polymerase
     49..354     +  promoter       SV40 promoter: SV40 enhancer and early promoter
    378..818     +  CDS            GAL4 DNA binding domain: DNA binding domain of the GAL4 transcriptional activator; Saccharomyces cerevisiae GAL4 (truncated)
    834..1847    +  CDS            Creb1: CREB1_RAT - Also known as Creb-1. Experimental evidence at protein level: Swiss-Prot protein existence level 1. Phosphorylation-dependent transcription factor that stimulates transcription upon binding to the DNA cAMP response element (CRE), a sequence present in many viral and cellular promoters. Transcription activation is enhanced by the TORC coactivators which act independently of Ser-119 phosphorylation. Involved in different cellular processes including the synchronization of circadian rhythmicity and the differentiation of adipose cells (By similarity). From Rattus norvegicus (Rat).
   1854..1872    -  misc_feature   MCS (fragment): pBluescript multiple cloning site
   1879..1964    +  CDS            large T antigen (fragment): large T antigen from SV40 (simian virus 40)
   1987..2121    +  polyA_signal   SV40 poly(A) signal: SV40 polyadenylation signal
   2132..2150    -  promoter       T7 promoter: promoter for bacteriophage T7 RNA polymerase
   2172..2225    -  CDS            lacI (fragment): lac repressor; lacI; The lac repressor binds to the lac operator to inhibit transcription in E. coli. This inhibition can be relieved by adding lactose or isopropyl-β-D-thiogalactopyranoside (IPTG).
   2408..2996    -  rep_origin     ori: high-copy-number ColE1/pMB1/pBR322/pUC origin of replication
   3167..4027    -  CDS            AmpR: β-lactamase; bla; confers resistance to ampicillin, carbenicillin, and related antibiotics
   4028..4132    -  promoter       AmpR promoter: bla
   4227..4262    +  CDS            rop (fragment): Rop protein, which maintains plasmids at low copy number; rop
   4364..4415    +  misc_feature   bom (fragment): basis of mobility region from pBR322
>Addgene plasmid #15222 | pGAL4-CREB S133A | addgene full sequence | sequence record 198881 | Addgene NGS Result
TATCATACACATACGATTTAGGTGACACTATAGAACTCGATGTGGAATGTGTGTCAGTTAGGGTGTGGAA
AGTCCCCAGGCTCCCCAGCAGGCAGAAGTATGCAAAGCATGCATCTCAATTAGTCAGCAAGGAAAGTCCC
CAGGCTCCCCAGCAGGCAGAAGTATGCAAAGCATGCATCTCAATTAGTCAGCAACCATAGTCCCGCCCCT
AACTCCGCCCATCCCGCCCCTAACTCCGCCCAGTTCCGCCCATTCTCCGCCCCATGGCTGACTAATTTTT
TTTATTTATGCAGAGGCCGAGGCCGCCTCGGCCTCTGAGCTATTCCAGAAGTAGTGAAGAGGCTTTTTTG
GAGGAGATCTAAGCTGCCTCCTGAAAGATGAAGCTACTGTCTTCTATCGAACAAGCATGCGATATTTGCC
GACTTAAAAAGCTCAAGTGCTCCAAAGAAAAACCGAAGTGCGCCAAGTGTCTGAAGAACAACTGGGAGTG
TCGCTACTCTCCCAAAACCAAAAGGTCTCCGCTGACTAGGGCACATCTGACAGAAGTGGAATCAAGGCTA
GAAAGACTGGAACAGCTATTTCTACTGATTTTTCCTCGAGAAGACCTTGACATGATTTTGAAAATGGATT
CTTTACAGGATATAAAAGCATTGTTAACAGGATTATTTGTACAAGATAATGTGAATAAAGATGCCGTCAC
AGATAGATTGGCTTCAGTGGAGACTGATATGCCTCTAACATTGAGACAGCATAGAATAAGTGCGACATCA
TCATCGGAAGAGAGTAGTAACAAAGGTCAAAGACAGTTGACTGTATCGCCGGAATTCGGATCCGACTCTG
GAGCAGACAACCAGCAGAGTGGAGATGCTGCTGTAACAGAAGCTGAAAGTCAACAAATGACAGTTCAAGC
CCAGCCACAGATTGCCACATTAGCCCAGGTATCCATGCCAGCAGCTCATGCGACGTCATCTGCTCCCACT
GTAACCTTAGTGCAGCTGCCCAATGGGCAGACAGTCCAGGTCCATGGGGTCATCCAGGCGGCCCAGCCAT
CAGTTATTCAGTCTCCACAAGTCCAAACAGTTCAGTCTTCCTGTAAGGACTTAAAAAGACTTTTCTCCGG
AACTCAGATTTCAACTATTGCAGAAAGTGAAGATTCACAGGAGTCTGTGGATAGTGTAACTGATTCCCAA
AAACGAAGGGAAATCCTTTCAAGGAGGCCTGCCTACAGGAAAATTTTGAATGACTTATCTTCTGATGCAC
CAGGGGTGCCAAGGATTGAAGAAGAAAAATCAGAAGAAGAGACTTCAGCCCCTGCCATCACCACTGTAAC
AGTGCCAACCCCGATTTACCAAACTAGCAGTGGGCAGTATATTGCCATTACCCAGGGAGGAGCAATACAG
CTGGCTAACAATGGTACCGATGGGGTACAGGGCCTGCAGACATTAACCATGACCAATGCAGCTGCCACTC
AGCCGGGTACTACCATTCTACAATATGCACAGACCACTGATGGACAGCAGATTCTAGTGCCCAGCAACCA
AGTTGTTGTTCAAGCTGCCTCTGGTGATGTACAAACATACCAGATTCGCACAGCACCCACTAGCACCATT
GCCCCTGGAGTTGTTATGGCGTCCTCCCCAGCACTTCCTACACAGCCTGCTGAAGAAGCAGCACGAAAGA
GAGAGGTTCGTCTAATGAAGAACAGGGAAGCAGCAAGAGAATGTCGTAGAAAGAAGAAAGAATATGTGAA
ATGTTTAGAGAACAGAGTGGCAGTGCTTGAAAACCAAAACAAAACATTGATTGAGGAGCTAAAAGCACTT
AAGGACCTTTACTGCCACAAGTCAGATTAATTTGGGATCCACTAGTTCTAGATAAGTAATGATCATAATC
AGCCATATCACATCTGTAGAGGTTTTACTTGCTTTAAAAAACCTCCCACACCTCCCCCTGAACCTGAAAC
ATAAAATGAATGCAATTGTTGTTGTTAACTTGTTTATTGCAGCTTATAATGGTTACAAATAAAGCAATAG
CATCACAAATTTCACAAATAAAGCATTTTTTTCACTGCATTCTAGTTGTGGTTTGTCCAAACTCATCAAT
GTATCTTATCATGTCTGGATCTGCCGGTCTCCCTATAGTGAGTCGTATTAATTTCGATAAGCCAGGTTAA
CCTGCATTAATGAATCGGCCAACGCGCGGGGAGAGGCGGTTTGCGTATTGGGCGCTCTTCCGCTTCCTCG
CTCACTGACTCGCTGCGCTCGGTCGTTCGGCTGCGGCGAGCGGTATCAGCTCACTCAAAGGCGGTAATAC
GGTTATCCACAGAATCAGGGGATAACGCAGGAAAGAACATGTGAGCAAAAGGCCAGCAAAAGGCCAGGAA
CCGTAAAAAGGCCGCGTTGCTGGCGTTTTTCCATAGGCTCCGCCCCCCTGACGAGCATCACAAAAATCGA
CGCTCAAGTCAGAGGTGGCGAAACCCGACAGGACTATAAAGATACCAGGCGTTTCCCCCTGGAAGCTCCC
TCGTGCGCTCTCCTGTTCCGACCCTGCCGCTTACCGGATACCTGTCCGCCTTTCTCCCTTCGGGAAGCGT
GGCGCTTTCTCATAGCTCACGCTGTAGGTATCTCAGTTCGGTGTAGGTCGTTCGCTCCAAGCTGGGCTGT
GTGCACGAACCCCCCGTTCAGCCCGACCGCTGCGCCTTATCCGGTAACTATCGTCTTGAGTCCAACCCGG
TAAGACACGACTTATCGCCACTGGCAGCAGCCACTGGTAACAGGATTAGCAGAGCGAGGTATGTAGGCGG
TGCTACAGAGTTCTTGAAGTGGTGGCCTAACTACGGCTACACTAGAAGAACAGTATTTGGTATCTGCGCT
CTGCTGAAGCCAGTTACCTTCGGAAAAAGAGTTGGTAGCTCTTGATCCGGCAAACAAACCACCGCTGGTA
GCGGTGGTTTTTTTGTTTGCAAGCAGCAGATTACGCGCAGAAAAAAAGGATCTCAAGAAGATCCTTTGAT
CTTTTCTACGGGGTCTGACGCTCAGTGGAACGAAAACTCACGTTAAGGGATTTTGGTCATGAGATTATCA
AAAAGGATCTTCACCTAGATCCTTTTAAATTAAAAATGAAGTTTTAAATCAATCTAAAGTATATATGAGT
AAACTTGGTCTGACAGTTACCAATGCTTAATCAGTGAGGCACCTATCTCAGCGATCTGTCTATTTCGTTC
ATCCATAGTTGCCTGACTCCCCGTCGTGTAGATAACTACGATACGGGAGGGCTTACCATCTGGCCCCAGT
GCTGCAATGATACCGCGAGACCCACGCTCACCGGCTCCAGATTTATCAGCAATAAACCAGCCAGCCGGAA
GGGCCGAGCGCAGAAGTGGTCCTGCAACTTTATCCGCCTCCATCCAGTCTATTAATTGTTGCCGGGAAGC
TAGAGTAAGTAGTTCGCCAGTTAATAGTTTGCGCAACGTTGTTGCCATTGCTACAGGCATCGTGGTGTCA
CGCTCGTCGTTTGGTATGGCTTCATTCAGCTCCGGTTCCCAACGATCAAGGCGAGTTACATGATCCCCCA
TGTTGTGCAAAAAAGCGGTTAGCTCCTTCGGTCCTCCGATCGTTGTCAGAAGTAAGTTGGCCGCAGTGTT
ATCACTCATGGTTATGGCAGCACTGCATAATTCTCTTACTGTCATGCCATCCGTAAGATGCTTTTCTGTG
ACTGGTGAGTACTCAACCAAGTCATTCTGAGAATAGTGTATGCGGCGACCGAGTTGCTCTTGCCCGGCGT
CAATACGGGATAATACCGCGCCACATAGCAGAACTTTAAAAGTGCTCATCATTGGAAAACGTTCTTCGGG
GCGAAAACTCTCAAGGATCTTACCGCTGTTGAGATCCAGTTCGATGTAACCCACTCGTGCACCCAACTGA
TCTTCAGCATCTTTTACTTTCACCAGCGTTTCTGGGTGAGCAAAAACAGGAAGGCAAAATGCCGCAAAAA
AGGGAATAAGGGCGACACGGAAATGTTGAATACTCATACTCTTCCTTTTTCAATATTATTGAAGCATTTA
TCAGGGTTATTGTCTCATGAGCGGATACATATTTGAATGTATTTAGAAAAATAAACAAATAGGGGTTCCG
CGCACATTTCCCCGAAAAGTGCCACCTGACGTCTAAGAAACCATTATTATCATGACATTAACCTATAAAA
ATAGGCGTATCACGAGGCCCTTTCGTCTCGCGCGTTTCGGTGATGACGGTGAAAACCTCTGACACATGCA
GCTCCCGGAGACGGTCACAGCTTGTCTGTAAGCGGATGCCGGGAGCAGACAAGCCCGTCAGGGCGCGTCA
GCGGGTGTTGGCGGGTGTCGGGGCTGGCTTAACTATGCGGCATCAGAGCAGATTGTACTGAGAGTGCACC
ATATGGACATATTGTCGTTAGAACGCGGCTACAATTAATACATAACCTTATG
