>Addgene plasmid #15222 | pGAL4-CREB S133A | addgene partial sequence | sequence record 21686 | 15222 with Gal4-Nterm
TCTGGAGCAGACAACCAGCAGAGTGGAGATGCTGCTGTAACAGAAGCTGAAAGTCAACAAATGACAGTTC
AAGCCCAGCCACAGATTGCCACATTAGCCCAGGTATCCATGCCAGCAGCTCATGCGACGTCATCTGCTCC
CACTGTAACCTTAGTGCAGCTGCCCAATGGGCAGACAGTCCAGGTCCATGGGGTCATCCAGGCGGCCCAG
CCATCAGTTATTCAGTCTCCACAAGTCCAAACAGTTCAGTCTTCCTGTAAGGACTTAAAAAGACTTTTCT
CCGGAACTCAGATTTCAACTATTGCAGAAAGTGAAGATTCACAGGAGTCTGTGGATAGTGTAACTGATTC
CCAAAAACGAAGGGAAATCCTTTCAAGGAGGCCTGCCTACAGGAAAATTTTGAATGACTTATCTTCTGAT
GCACCAGGGGTGCCAAGGATTGAAGAAGAAAAATCAGAAGAAGAGACTTCAGCCCCTGCCATCACCACTG
TAACAGTGCCAACCCCGATTTACCAAACTAGCAGTGGGCAGTATATTGCCATTACCCAGGGAGGAGCAAT
ACAGCTGGCTAACAATGGTACCGATGGGGTACAGGGCCTGCAGACATTAACCATGACCAATGCAGCTGCC
ACTCAGCCGGGTACTACCATTCTACAATATGCACAGACCACTGATGGACAGCAGATTCTAGTGCCCAGCA
ACCAAGTTGTTGTTCAAGCTGCCTCTGGTGATGTACAAACATACCAGATTCGCACAGCACCCACTAGCAC
CA
